>Addgene plasmid #26860 | pcasper4 p [7-Gr66a-] | addgene partial sequence | sequence record 33106 | 26860 with dGr66-F (5' AGCGAGTTGAACGTCTGTATAGCC 3')
CTGAATCAGGATGATCAGGTAGCTAGTGATCCCGCCACTCACACCATACAATGTTTCCATGTCCAGGGTA
AAGAAGCCGCAAGCCGAAAAGTCCACCGAGTGGTTGAGCAATTTTAGCGATAGGTGGTTAACAATTTCGT
AGAGAAGATTATCATCGGCCACCACGCCACATTTGTGCAGACTGATTCCTGTGCGCTTGGAGGCCTGCGA
CGTTTTCCAACTCAGGTAGATGAGGTACACGCATTTTCCAGACGTATAACTTAGAACTATAACAGTGATG
AAGGGATTCTTGGCGGAACGGAAAAGCGATGGTATCGATTGGTACTGTGTAGCGCAGTAGAGGAAATAAA
GTTGAGCAGTGAAAATCAGAAAACCATAGGCCATTAGAGATAGAATGGGATAGCTCCACAGCTCGTTCCC
AGCTATCTTGGATATGAAGAACAGTTGCTGGAACTGCTGCAATAGTGGTTGCACTGCGTCCTCCGCCTGC
GCCATGTTGTCCATTGAACACTACAGCTTTGAATAACCGATTCCCACTAACATCAAGTTATTACCTGCAG
AGTGCACTTAGCCTAATTAATTGACCCCTCCGCCCCTAATCGATACTATCAACATGGTCTATCTACTGCG
CCATGTTTGGGACAAGAAACGCGGATGAGCTTACTTCTTGTGGTGTTTATTAAATG
