>Addgene plasmid #26860 | pcasper4 p [7-Gr66a-] | addgene partial sequence | sequence record 33107 | 26860 with miniwhite-R (AAGAGATAGCGGACGCAGCG)
GCGAGAAGGAGGCAACAGCGCTGACTTTGAGTGGAATGTCATTTTGAGTGAGAGGTAATCGAAAGAACCT
GGTACATCAAATACCCTTGGATCGAAGTAAATTTAAAACTGATCAGATAAGTTCAATGATATCCAGTGCA
GTAAAAAAAAAAAATGTTTTTTTTATCTACTTTCCGCAAAAATGGGTTTTATTAACTTACATACATACTA
GAATTCGGTACCAAATCAAAAGATATCGAGCGACTACCACAAACGGCTAAAATGGTATGGGCACAACCAT
ACCCCTCAAGAGTATAGGTTAATTTGTAGACTCGATTACTGGTAGTGGCAATTGTCTGATTAGACCTGAA
TACCTTGCGGAATGCATTGCGTAGCCAGTCTTGAAGTACAATACGATGGATGCGTTGGGGATTGATTACG
GTGAGATCAGCCTCTAAATAAATAAACCCTTGGTCGATCCGAGTCGGTCGGATATCAAATGGAAACTTTA
GTTTCATGTGCAGATCAAATTCATCGGGCAAATTTAGCTTGACGCGATCCAAGTAACTTCCTAAAAGATA
CGTGTACATATATTTTTAGGTACATAATGTACATACATAACGATGAATTTACGAAAGTACAACATTTCTT
GCAAAAATGATAAAACAAAATAAAGCAAGAGATATCAATTGTAATTGTATAGCGTTGGATTATCTCGACT
TACATTTGTATTACTTCCGTCAATTTACACTTTTATTAAAAATAATATTGAATGCATTAGAAAATCGACC
AGACAATGTCTTGTAACTAACATTATTCTATTTATTTGTTTTGTTTTTATATAGAAATATATGTAGAATA
TATGTAGAATATATGTAGATA
