[The description below was written by a language model from this plasmid's Addgene catalogue record.]
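Description:
pcasper4 p [7-Gr66a-] is a Drosophila transformation construct built on pCaSper4, a backbone of about 7.9 kb catalogued here as an insect expression vector. pCaSpeR-family vectors are generally P-element germline transformation plasmids that carry a mini-white eye-colour marker for identifying transgenic flies, although no feature table accompanies this entry to confirm those elements. In bacteria the plasmid is maintained at high copy number and selected with ampicillin.

The insert is a roughly 7 kb fragment of D. melanogaster genomic DNA from the Gr66a (gustatory receptor 66a, CG7189) region, cloned between KpnI and XbaI sites. Gr66a itself carries a partial deletion, while the two neighbouring genes, CG7066 and CG7188, are retained. The exact extent of the deletion is not given in the record, which refers to the associated publication for details. No heterologous promoter, tag or reporter is listed, so the genes on the fragment are presumably expressed from their own genomic regulatory sequences.

The design suggests use as a genomic transgene that supplies the flanking genes but not functional Gr66a. A transgene of this kind can serve as a control in rescue experiments, or as a way to restore neighbouring genes removed by a chromosomal deletion so that any remaining phenotype can be attributed to loss of Gr66a alone. This fits the associated study, which examined a taste receptor required for the caffeine response in vivo, but the record does not spell out the precise experimental role of the construct.
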