Addgene plasmid #26860: pcasper4 p [7-Gr66a-]
Depositing lab: Craig Montell. Depositing organization: Johns Hopkins University and School of Medicine. Publication: A taste receptor required for the caffeine response in vivo. Moon SJ, Koettgen M, Jiao Y, Xu H, Montell C. Curr Biol. 2006 Sep 19. 16(18):1812-7. 10.1016/j.cub.2006.07.024 PubMed 16979558.
Backbone
  Vector backbone: pCaSper4
  Backbone size w/o insert (bp): 7855
  Vector type: Insect Expression
Growth in bacteria
  Bacterial resistance: Ampicillin, 100 μg/mL
  Growth temperature: 37°C
  Growth strain: DH5alpha
  Copy number: High Copy
Gene/Insert
  Gene/Insert name: Gr66 gustatory receptor (alt name: Gr66a)
  Species: D. melanogaster (fly)
  Insert size (bp): 7000
  Mutation: Partial deletion of Gr66a (see associated paper listed below for details), but contains genes CG7066 and CG7188, which neighbor Gr66a
  Entrez Gene: Gr66a (a.k.a. CG7189, Dmel\CG7189, Gr66A, GR66A, Gr66C1, GR66C1)
  Cloning method: Restriction Enzyme; 5′ cloning site KpnI (unknown if destroyed); 3′ cloning site XbaI (unknown if destroyed)
  Sequencing primers: 5′ n/a
Terms and licenses: Academic/Nonprofit Terms; Industry Terms: Not Available to Industry
How to cite: pcasper4 p [7-Gr66a-] was a gift from Craig Montell (Addgene plasmid # 26860 ; http://n2t.net/addgene:26860 ; RRID:Addgene_26860)
